>Addgene plasmid #20462 | pWZL Neo Myr Flag CKS2 | addgene partial sequence | sequence record 26285 | 20462 with pWZL-Fwd
CTCCTTCTCTAGGCGCCGGCCGGATCCAGAATTCGCCACCATGGGGTCTTCAAAATCTAAACCAAAGGAC
CCCAGCCAGCGCCGGCGCAGGATCCGAGGTTACCTTGACTACAAAGACGATGACGACAAGCAATTGACAA
GTTTGTACAAAAAAGTTGGCATGGCCCACAAGCAGATCTACTACTCGGACAAGTACTTCGACGAACACTA
CGAGTACCGGCATGTTATGTTACCCAGAGAACTTTCCAAACAAGTACCTAAAACTCATCTGATGTCTGAA
GAGGAGTGGAGGAGACTTGGTGTCCAACAGAGTCTAGGCTGGGTTCATTACATGATTCATGAGCCAGAAC
CACATATTCTTCTCTTTAGACGACCTCTTCCAAAAGATCAACAAAAATGCCCAACTTTCTTGTACAAAGT
GGTTTGATCTAGTCGACCAATTCCGGTTATTTTCCACCATATTGCCGTCTTTTGGCAATGTGAGGGCCCG
GAAACCTGGCCCTGTCTTCTTGACGAGCATTCCTAGGGGTCTTTCCCCTCTCGCCAAAGGAATGCAAGGT
CTGTTGAATGTCGTGAAGGAAGCAGTTCCTCTGGAAGCTTCTTGAAGACAAACAACGTCTGTAGCGACCC
TTTGCANGCAGCGGAACCCCCCACCTGGCGACAGGTGCCTCTGCGGNCAAAAGCCACGTGTATAAGATAC
ACCTGCAAAGGCGGCACAACCCCAGTGCCACGTTGTGAGTTG
