[The description below was written by a language model from this plasmid's Addgene catalogue record.]
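Description:
pWZL Neo Myr Flag CKS2 is a retroviral mammalian expression plasmid built on the Gateway-compatible pWZL-Neo-Myr-Flag-DEST backbone. It is propagated in bacteria under ampicillin selection, with a recombination-deficient strain recommended to guard against rearrangement between repeated sequences, a common concern with retroviral vectors. Transduced or transfected mammalian cells are selected through the neomycin resistance marker using G418. The record includes no feature table and does not state the promoter driving the insert, the origin of replication or the copy number.

The insert is the human CKS2 open reading frame (CDC28 protein kinase regulatory subunit 2), noted by the depositor as a very short protein of only 79 amino acids. The ORF was first cloned into a Gateway entry vector and then moved into the destination backbone by an LR recombination reaction, placing it in frame behind two backbone-encoded N-terminal elements: a myristoylation signal and a Flag epitope. The myristoylation sequence directs lipid modification of the fusion protein and so targets it to membranes, a strategy often used to promote constitutive activation of signalling proteins. The Flag tag allows detection or immunoprecipitation with standard antibodies.

The plasmid is one member of a library of myristoylated, Flag-tagged kinase and kinase-related ORFs assembled for gain-of-function screening in a study of breast cancer oncogenes. It is suited to producing retrovirus for stable expression of membrane-targeted CKS2 in mammalian cells. The depositor cautions that the identity of the gene has been verified but the clone has not been fully sequenced, so minor mutations cannot be excluded.
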