Addgene plasmid #20462: pWZL Neo Myr Flag CKS2
Depositing lab: William Hahn & Jean Zhao. Depositing organization: Dana-Farber Cancer Institute. Publication: Integrative Genomic Approaches Identify IKBKE as a Breast Cancer Oncogene (Kinase Library Clones). Boehm JS, Zhao JJ, Yao J, Kim SY, Firestein R, Dunn IF, Sjostrom SK, Garraway LA, Weremowicz S, Richardson AL, Greulich H, Stewart CJ, Mulvey LA, Shen RR, Ambrogio L, Hirozane-Kishikawa T, Hill DE, Vidal M, Meyerson M, Grenier JK, Hinkle G, Root DE, Roberts TM, Lander ES, Polyak K, Hahn WC. Cell. 2007 Jun 15. 129(6):1065-1079. 10.1016/j.cell.2007.03.052 PubMed 17574021.
Backbone
  Vector backbone: pWZL-Neo-Myr-Flag-DEST
  Backbone manufacturer: William Hahn Lab (available at Addgene, #15300)
  Vector type: Mammalian Expression, Retroviral
  Selectable markers: Neomycin (select with G418)
Growth in bacteria
  Bacterial resistance: Ampicillin, 100 μg/mL
  Growth temperature: 37°C
  Growth strain: Stbl3
  Growth instructions: Stbl3 cells to prevent recombination.
  Copy number: Unknown
Gene/Insert
  Gene/Insert name: CKS2 (alt name: CDC28 protein kinase regulatory subunit 2)
  Species: H. sapiens (human)
  GenBank ID: NM_001827
  Entrez Gene: CKS2 (a.k.a. CKSHS2)
  Tag / fusion protein: Myr (N terminal on backbone); Flag (N terminal on backbone)
  Cloning method: Gateway Cloning
  Sequencing primers: 5′ pWZL-Fwd (GAA CCT CCT CGT TCG ACC); 3′ pWZL-Rev (TTC CGG GCC CTC ACA TTG)
Resource information
  A portion of this plasmid was derived from a plasmid made by: 1-B1
Terms and licenses: Academic/Nonprofit Terms; Industry Terms: Not Available to Industry
Depositor comments: ORFs were cloned into Gateway compatible pEntry vectors. An LR recombination reaction was performed to move the ORF to pWZL-Neo-Myr-Flag DEST such that the ORF would have 5' myristoylation and flag tags. This plasmid is part of a kinase library, and the gene has been verified, but has not been fully sequenced for minor mutations. Please see the following link for plasmids from this article that are not part of the kinase library http://www.addgene.org/pubmed/17574021 Very short isoform, only 79aa long.
How to cite: pWZL Neo Myr Flag CKS2 was a gift from William Hahn & Jean Zhao (Addgene plasmid # 20462 ; http://n2t.net/addgene:20462 ; RRID:Addgene_20462)
